>Addgene plasmid #219908 | pCfb13235 | addgene full sequence | sequence record 435389 | Addgene NGS Result
TTCGTAGATAATGGAATACAAATGGATATCCAGAGTATACACATGGATAGTATACACTGACACGACAATT
CTGTATCTCTTTATGTTAACTACTGTGAGGCATTAAATAGAGCTTGATATATAAAATGTTACATTTCACA
GTCTGAACTTTTGCAGATTACCTAATTTGGTAAGATATTAATTATGAACTGAAAGTTGATGGCATCCCTA
AATTTGATGCAACGGAATGCGTGCGATAGTGAATCATTGCTAACAGATCAAGTAATCGTATCAATCGTTC
CACGTCTTATCCAGACTCGATTTCCGCCCTAACCTAAGGAAACTGCTGAGTAATTTCGAGGTTGGTTCCT
AACAAAAGCCAAGAAACGCGCCGATGGTTTAGTGGTAAAATCCATCGTTGCCATCGATGGGCCCCCGGTT
CGATTCCGGGTCGGCGCAAGTGAGTACGAAGTTGAAAGGTTTTAGAGCTAGAAATAGCAAGTTAAAATAA
GGCTAGTCCGTTATCAACTTGAAAAAGTGGCACCGAGTCGGTGGTGCTTTTTTTGTGTGGGTACGGTGGA
GATGTGGAAGCCAACAACAAGAACGATAACGGCCGAACTGGTCAGCGTGGCAGTTCGGATGACAGAGGCA
AGAAAGGTACGAAACCTGTCCAGTTCTCATCTGATGCAGGCCTAAGTTTCAGGGCTAGTAGCAACAGTCT
TTTTATTGCGGTGGTATACGACTGAAGAGCTCTTCAATGTTTCAATATGATGTCTCCATGCTAACCCAGG
TCCAACGACAAATAAAAATCACAACCACCCAGGAGGTGCTAGACGACGTGCCTCCGCAGCAGGAAGGATT
TCCCATGCGAAAGTGGGCCATCGAGATCTCGATGCTCAACGACAAAGGTGAGGAGGTGATCGCGTGCATT
CGCGGCCGCATTTAAATCCCCACTTCAGAAGTTCCTATACTTTCTAGAGAATAGGAACTTCACTATAGAG
TCGAATAAGGGCGACACCCCATAATTAGCCCGGGCGAAAGGCCCAGTCTTTCGACTGAGCCTTTCGTTTT
ATTTGATGCCTGGCAGTTCCCTACTCTCGCATGGGGAGTCCCCACACTACCATCGGCGCTACGGCGTTTC
ACTTCTGAGTTCGGCATGGGGTCAGGTGGGACCACCGCGCTACTGCCGCCAGGCAAACAAGGGGTGTTAT
GAGCCATATTCAGGTATAAATGGGCTCGCGATAATGTTCAGAATTGGTTAATTGGTTGTAACACTGACCC
CTATTTGTTTATTTTTCTAAATACATTCAAATATGTATCCGCTCATGAGACAATAACCCTGATAAATGCT
TCAATAATATTGAAAAAGGAAGAATATGAGTATTCAACATTTCCGTGTCGCCCTTATTCCCTTTTTTGCG
GCATTTTGCCTTCCTGTTTTTGCTCACCCAGAAACGCTGGTGAAAGTAAAAGATGCTGAAGATCAGTTGG
GTGCACGAGTGGGTTACATCGAACTGGATCTCAACAGCGGTAAGATCCTTGAGAGTTTTCGCCCCGAAGA
ACGTTTTCCAATGATGAGCACTTTTAAAGTTCTGCTATGTGGCGCGGTATTATCCCGTATTGACGCCGGG
CAAGAGCAACTCGGTCGCCGCATACACTATTCTCAGAATGACTTGGTTGAGTACTCACCAGTCACAGAAA
AGCATCTTACGGATGGCATGACAGTAAGAGAATTATGCAGTGCTGCCATAACCATGAGTGATAACACTGC
GGCCAACTTACTTCTGACAACGATCGGAGGACCGAAGGAGCTAACCGCTTTTTTGCACAACATGGGGGAT
CATGTAACTCGCCTTGATCGTTGGGAACCGGAGCTGAATGAAGCCATACCAAACGACGAGCGTGACACCA
CGATGCCTGTAGCGATGGCAACAACGTTGCGCAAACTATTAACTGGCGAACTACTTACTCTAGCTTCCCG
GCAACAATTAATAGACTGGATGGAGGCGGATAAAGTTGCAGGACCACTTCTGCGCTCGGCCCTTCCGGCT
GGCTGGTTTATTGCTGATAAATCCGGAGCCGGTGAGCGTGGTTCTCGCGGTATCATCGCAGCGCTGGGGC
CAGATGGTAAGCCCTCCCGTATCGTAGTTATCTACACGACGGGGAGTCAGGCAACTATGGATGAACGAAA
TAGACAGATCGCTGAGATAGGTGCCTCACTGATTAAGCATTGGTAAGCAGAGCATTACGCTGACTTGACG
GGACGGCGCAAGCTCATGACCAAAATCCCTTAACGTGAGTTACGCGCGCGTCGTTCCACTGAGCGTCAGA
CCCCGTAGAAAAGATCAAAGGATCTTCTTGAGATCCTTTTTTTCTGCGCGTAATCTGCTGCTTGCAAACA
AAAAAACCACCGCTACCAGCGGTGGTTTGTTTGCCGGATCAAGAGCTACCAACTCTTTTTCCGAAGGTAA
CTGGCTTCAGCAGAGCGCAGATACCAAATACTGTTCTTCTAGTGTAGCCGTAGTTAGCCCACCACTTCAA
GAACTCTGTAGCACCGCCTACATACCTCGCTCTGCTAATCCTGTTACCAGTGGCTGCTGCCAGTGGCGAT
AAGTCGTGTCTTACCGGGTTGGACTCAAGACGATAGTTACCGGATAAGGCGCAGCGGTCGGGCTGAACGG
GGGGTTCGTGCACACAGCCCAGCTTGGAGCGAACGACCTACACCGAACTGAGATACCTACAGCGTGAGCT
ATGAGAAAGCGCCACGCTTCCCGAAGGGAGAAAGGCGGACAGGTATCCGGTAAGCGGCAGGGTCGGAACA
GGAGAGCGCACGAGGGAGCTTCCAGGGGGAAACGCCTGGTATCTTTATAGTCCTGTCGGGTTTCGCCACC
TCTGACTTGAGCGTCGATTTTTGTGATGCTCGTCAGGGGGGCGGAGCCTATGGAAAAACGCCAGCAACGC
GGCCTTTTTACGGTTCCTGGCCTTTTGCTGGCCTTTTGCTCACATGTTCTTTCCTGCGTTATCCCCTGAT
TCTGTGGATAACCGTATTACCGCCTTTGAGTGAGCTGATACCGCTCGCCGCAGCCGAACGACCGAGCGCA
GCGAGTCAGTGAGCGAGGAAGCGGAAGGCGAGAGTAGGGAACTGCCAGGCATCAAACTAAGCAGAAGGCC
CCTGACGGATGGCCTTTTTGCGTTTCTACAAACTCTTTCTGTGTTGTAAAACGACGGCCAGTCTTAAGCT
CGGGCCCCCTGGGCGGTTCTGATAACGAGTAATCGTTAATCCGCAAATAACGTAAAAACCCGCTTCGGCG
GGTTTTTTTATGGGGGGAGTTTAGGGAAAGAGCATTTGTCAGAATATTTAAGGGCGCCTGTCACTTTGCT
TGATATATGAGAATTATTTAACCTTATAAATGAGAAAAAAGCAACGCACTTTAAATAAGATACGTTGCTT
TTTCGATTGATGAACACCTATAATTAAACTATTCATCTATTATTTATGATTTTTTGTATATACAATATTT
CTAGTTTGTTAAAGAGAATTAAGAAAATAAATCTCGAAAATAATAAAGGGAAAATCAGTTTTTGATATCA
AAATTATACATGTCAACGATAATACAAAATATAATACAAACTATAAGATGTTATCAGTATTTATTATGCA
TTTAGAATAAATTTTGTGTCGCCCTTATTCGACTCACTATAGAAGTTCCTATTCTCTAGAAAGTATAGGA
ACTTCACTTCATTTTATTTAAATTTGCGGCCGCTATGTCTGATAAAAGGATGTAACATAGGCAAGCTGCT
CGTGAGTGTTGAGTACGAACCTTAGATCCAAATCACCCGCACCCACGGATATACTTGCTTGAATATACAG
TAGTAAGGAGTTTGGCGCCCGTTTTTTCGAGCCCCACACGTTTCGGTGAGTATGAGCGGCGGCAGATTCG
AGCGTTTCCGGTTTCCGCGGCTGGACGAGAGCCCATGATGGGGGCTCCCACCACCAGCAATCAGGGCCCT
GATTACACACCCACCTGTAATGTCATGCTGTTCATCGTGGTTAATGCTGCTGTGTGCTGTGTGTGTGTGT
TGTTTGGCGCTCATTGTTGCGTTATGCAGCGTACACCACAATATTGGAAGCTTATTAGCCTTTCTATTTT
TTCGTTTGCAAGGCTTAACAACATTGCTGTGGAGAGGGATGGGGATATGGAGGCCGCTGGAGGGAGTCGG
AGAGGCGTTTTGGAGCGGCTTGGCCTGGCGCCCAGCTCGCGAAACGCACCTAGGACCCTTTGGCACGCCG
AAATGTGCCACTTTTCAGTCTAGTAACGCCTTACCTACGTCATTCCATGCATGCATGTTTGCGCCTTTTT
TCCCTTGCCCTTGATCGCCACACAGTACAGTGCACTGTACAGTGGAGGTTTTGGGGGGGTCTTAGATGGG
AGCTAAAAGCGGCCTAGCGGTACACTAGTGGGATTGTATGGAGTGGCATGGAGCCTAGGTGGAGCCTGAC
AGGACGCACGACCGGCTAGCCCGTGACAGACGATGGGTGGCTCCTGTTGTCCACCGCGTACAAATGTTTG
GGCCAAAGTCTTGTCAGCCTTGCTTGCGAACCTAATTCCCAATTTTGTCACTTCGCACCCCCATTGATCG
AGCCCTAACCCCTGCCCATCAGGCAATCCAATTAAGCTCGCATTGTCTGCCTTGTTTAGTTTGGCTCCTG
CCCGTTTCGGCGTCCACTTGCACAAACACAAACAAGCATTATATATAAGGCTCGTCTCTCCCTCCCAACC
ACACTCACTTTTTTGCCCGTCTTCCCTTGCTAACACAAAAGTCAAGAACACAAACAACCACCCCAACCCC
CTTACACACAAGACATATCTACAGCAATGGGTAAAAAGCCTGAACTCACCGCGACGTCTGTCGAGAAGTT
TCTGATCGAAAAGTTCGACAGCGTCTCCGACCTGATGCAGCTCTCGGAGGGCGAAGAATCTCGTGCTTTC
AGCTTCGATGTAGGAGGGCGTGGATATGTCCTGCGGGTAAATAGCTGCGCCGATGGTTTCTACAAAGATC
GTTATGTTTATCGGCACTTTGCATCGGCCGCGCTCCCGATTCCGGAAGTGCTTGACATTGGGGAATTCAG
CGAGAGCCTGACCTATTGCATCTCCCGCCGTGCACAGGGTGTCACGTTGCAAGACCTGCCTGAAACCGAA
CTGCCCGCTGTTCTGCAGCCGGTCGCGGAGGCAATGGATGCCATTGCTGCGGCCGATCTTAGCCAGACGA
GCGGGTTCGGCCCATTCGGACCGCAAGGAATCGGTCAATACACTACATGGCGTGATTTCATATGCGCGAT
TGCTGATCCCCATGTGTATCACTGGCAAACTGTGATGGACGACACCGTCAGTGCGTCCGTCGCGCAGGCT
CTCGATGAGCTGATGCTTTGGGCCGAGGACTGCCCCGAAGTCCGGCACCTCGTGCACGCGGATTTCGGCT
CCAACAATGTCCTGACGGACAATGGCCGCATAACAGCGGTCATTGACTGGAGCGAGGCGATGTTCGGGGA
TTCCCAATACGAGGTCGCCAACATCTTCTTCTGGAGGCCGTGGTTGGCTTGTATGGAGCAGCAGACGCGC
TACTTCGAGCGGAGGCATCCGGAGCTTGCAGGATCGCCGCGGCTCCGGGCGTATATGCTCCGCATTGGTC
TTGACCAACTCTATCAGAGCTTGGTTGACGGCAATTTCGATGATGCAGCTTGGGCGCAGGGTCGATGCGA
CGCAATCGTCCGATCCGGAGCCGGGACTGTCGGGCGTACACAAATCGCCCGCAGAAGCGCGGCCGTCTGG
ACCGATGGCTGTGTAGAAGTACTCGCCGATAGTGGAAACCGACGCCCCAGCACTCGTCCGAGGGCAAAGG
AATAATCATGTAATTAGTTATGTCACGCTTACATTCACGCCCTCCCCCCACATCCGCTCTAACCGAAAAG
GAAGGAGTTAGACAACCTGAAGTCTAGGTCCCTATTTATTTTTTTATAGTTATGTTAGTATTAAGAACGT
TATTTATATTTCAAATTTTTCTTTTTTTTCTGTACAGACGCGTGTACGCATGTAACATTATACTGAAAAC
CTTGCTTGAGAAGGTTTTGGGACGCTCGAGCAGGCTTGGAGGCGACGTGGCAGTGGCTCGCGGGAGGATC
GGCGGGAAACTCCGGGATATCCGTCGAGAGTTTACACGTGAATGGGCAGCGCAATCCGTTGACGACGATA
CGACTGGCAAAGTAGCGACGATACCTGCCAGACAGGTGACATGTGCAGGCCGCACTAACAAGGAAACGGG
CGCTGGGGGGGGCGGGCTTCTAGACTTTGCCCTTGAACAGGAATCTAGTGGGGGCTTGTCTTTCCGCCAA
TGGGGGAGCGCCTGTTGAGCGACCGTGCATGCTGGAACGCCAAGTGTATGTACAGCTGGTGGTCTCGCAG
CGGTATGTGACGGGACTTACATCTCTCGTTTTTTCATGACCACGTTTTCACAGGCTCGGAGGTACGTTAA
AGTTTTGAAGGCTGCATCTGAACCGAGGTATGGGGGAGTTTGAACAGCAACAGTGTTGGGGCTGAGGGGG
CCAAGATCGGGGCAAGCAGAGGTCTTAGATCAATTGTGGGGATCCCAAAGGGCTCGTTATCACCTTTTTC
CACCCAATTCGGGTCCCAATTGATCCACTACTGGCTTGCCCAAGTTACCCCAGAAATGCCGCCCCGGATT
TCTCCAAAAACCTAATAAGCTTCATGGAACTTGGTGGAAGTGACTTTCTACAGAGTGGAGAGAACCGTGG
ACACGTGGCAATGGCGCTGACCGTGTCCCCGAGCCGAATCGACGTGAGGGGAGAACGGAGTATCTGCGGT
CATGTGACCTTCCAGAGCGGCGTCGCCAGTGTGCACGCGGTGACCCCCAGTTTGGGTCTCTGTCACACGC
ATACTACCTCGGCTCTCCACATGCTGAACTTTATCTTTCGTGGGGATCATACCGAAAGTTGCAACTACCA
GGTGTATATAAAGCCTGGTAGACTCCCCCCACTTTGGACCTCATCCAACCAAGACACACAAAAATGGACC
GACTTAACAACCTCGCCACCCAGCTCGAGCAGAACCCCGCCAA
Features (pLannotate 1.2.2; 14 found; start..end, strand, type, name):
    367..437     +  ncRNA          tRNA: Accession: RF00005 - tRNA
    459..533     +  misc_RNA       gRNA scaffold: guide RNA scaffold for the Streptococcus pyogenes CRISPR/Cas9 system
    938..971     -  protein_bind   FRT (minimal): supports FLP-mediated excision but not integration (Turan and Bode, 2011) FLP recombinase from the Saccharomyces cerevisiae 2μ plasmid
   1015..1055    -  terminator     rrnB T1 terminator (fragment): transcription terminator T1 from the E. coli rrnB gene
   1057..1172    -  ncRNA          5S rRNA: Accession: RF00001 - 5S ribosomal RNA
   1203..1227    +  CDS            KanR (fragment): aminoglycoside phosphotransferase; aph(3')-Ia; confers resistance to kanamycin
   1257..1353    +  promoter       AmpR promoter (fragment): bla
   1356..2216    +  CDS            AmpR: β-lactamase; bla; confers resistance to ampicillin, carbenicillin, and related antibiotics
   2338..2926    +  rep_origin     ori: high-copy-number ColE1/pMB1/pBR322/pUC origin of replication
   3151..3168    +  terminator     rrnB T2 terminator (fragment): transcription terminator T2 from the E. coli rrnB gene
   3193..3212    -  CDS            lacZα (fragment): LacZα fragment of β-galactosidase; lacZ fragment
   3682..3715    +  protein_bind   FRT (minimal): supports FLP-mediated excision but not integration (Turan and Bode, 2011) FLP recombinase from the Saccharomyces cerevisiae 2μ plasmid
   4863..5884    +  CDS            HygR (fragment): aminoglycoside phosphotransferase from E. coli; aph(4)-Ia; confers resistance to hygromycin
   5886..6119    +  terminator     CYC1 terminator (fragment): S. cerevisiae CYC1; transcription terminator for CYC1
