[The description below was written by a language model from this plasmid's Addgene catalogue record and pLannotate feature annotations shown in this document.]
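Description:
pCfb13235 is a 7.1 kb yeast plasmid for genome editing in Yarrowia lipolytica, built on the depositing lab's own backbone and serving as the "base plasmid" of the TUNEYALI gene-expression tuning system for the transcription factor designated TF45 (YALI1_B23373g). It is propagated in E. coli through a high-copy ColE1/pUC-type origin with ampicillin selection (β-lactamase under its own promoter). In yeast it is selected with hygromycin, via a hygromycin phosphotransferase coding sequence followed by a CYC1 terminator. The promoter driving the hygromycin marker is not annotated. No yeast replication origin or centromere element appears in the feature table, so the record does not show how the plasmid is maintained in Yarrowia.

The payload combines a single guide RNA with a matching repair template. The annotation shows a tRNA element immediately upstream of the Streptococcus pyogenes Cas9 gRNA scaffold, with a gap between them that would fit the TF45-targeting spacer. This layout is consistent with a tRNA-based strategy for guide expression and processing. No Cas9 gene is annotated, so the nuclease is presumably supplied separately, for example by the host strain. The homology arms matching the TF45 locus are described in the catalogue entry but are not called out in the automated annotation.

According to the depositor, the plasmid can be used directly to knock out TF45. It can also receive promoters by Golden Gate assembly to build libraries that replace the native promoter and so tune TF45 expression. Two minimal FRT sites are also present, along with short fragments of rrnB terminators, 5S rRNA, KanR and lacZα. The fragments are probably remnants of earlier cloning steps, and the record does not state a function for any of these elements.
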