Addgene plasmid #219908: pCfb13235
Purpose: The base plasmid of TUNEYALI for TF45
Depositing lab: Irina Borodina. Depositing organization: Danmarks Tekniske Universitet. Publication: High-throughput metabolic engineering of Yarrowia lipolytica through gene expression tuning. Jiang W, Wang S, Ahlheit D, Fumagalli T, Yang Z, Ramanathan S, Jiang X, Weber T, Dahlin J, Borodina I. Proc Natl Acad Sci U S A. 2025 Jun 10;122(23):e2426686122. doi: 10.1073/pnas.2426686122. Epub 2025 Jun 3. PubMed 40460129.
Backbone
  Vector backbone: Our own backbone
  Vector type: Yeast Expression
  Selectable markers: Hygromycin
Growth in bacteria
  Bacterial resistance: Ampicillin, 100 μg/mL
  Growth temperature: 37°C
  Growth strain: DH5alpha
  Copy number: High Copy
Gene/Insert
  Gene/Insert name: Contains gRNA targeting TF45 ( YALI1_B23373g) and homologous arm matching TF45
  gRNA/shRNA sequence: AGTGAGTACGAAGTTGAAAG
  Species: Yarrowia lipolytica
  Cloning method: Gibson Cloning
Terms and licenses: Academic/Nonprofit Terms; Industry Terms: Not Available to Industry
Depositor comments: This plasmid contains gRNA targeting TF45 ( YALI1_B23373g) and homologous arm matching TF45, which can be used for library construction by inserting promoters using a golden gate or directly knocking TF45 out.
How to cite: pCfb13235 was a gift from Irina Borodina (Addgene plasmid # 219908 ; http://n2t.net/addgene:219908 ; RRID:Addgene_219908)
